Addgene plasmid #110603: pBTK519
Purpose: BTK assembled plasmid- broad-host-range GFP expression from PA1 promoter (kanamycin resistance)
Depositing lab: Jeffrey Barrick. Depositing organization: University of Texas at Austin. Publication: Genetic Engineering of Bee Gut Microbiome Bacteria with a Toolkit for Modular Assembly of Broad-Host-Range Plasmids. Leonard SP, Perutka J, Powell JE, Geng P, Richhart DD, Byrom M, Kar S, Davies BW, Ellington AD, Moran NA, Barrick JE. ACS Synth Biol. 2018 May 18;7(5):1279-1290. doi: 10.1021/acssynbio.7b00399. Epub 2018 Apr 13. PubMed 29608282.
Backbone
  Vector backbone: RSF1010
  Vector type: Synthetic Biology
Growth in bacteria
  Bacterial resistance: Kanamycin, 50 μg/mL
  Growth temperature: 37°C
  Growth strain: DH5alpha
  Copy number: Low Copy
Gene/Insert
  Gene/Insert name: GFP
  Species: Synthetic
  Cloning method: Gibson Cloning
Terms and licenses: Academic/Nonprofit Terms; Industry Terms: Not Available to Industry
How to cite: pBTK519 was a gift from Jeffrey Barrick (Addgene plasmid # 110603 ; http://n2t.net/addgene:110603 ; RRID:Addgene_110603)
