[The description below was written by a language model from this plasmid's Addgene catalogue record and pLannotate feature annotations shown in this document.]
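Description:
pBTK519 is an assembled plasmid from the bee microbiome toolkit (BTK), a modular system for building broad-host-range plasmids, and it provides GFP expression for a wide range of bacteria. It is built on the RSF1010 replicon. The 8,118 nt sequence carries the RSF1010 oriV together with the plasmid-encoded RepA, RepB and RepC proteins (RepC annotated as a fragment) that this origin requires. It also carries an R1162-like antisense RNA associated with this plasmid family. Because replication depends on these plasmid-borne functions rather than on host-specific factors, the plasmid can be maintained in many bacterial species as well as in E. coli, where it is recorded as low copy. Selection is by kanamycin, through an aph(3')-Ia aminoglycoside phosphotransferase gene.

The backbone also keeps the RSF1010 mobilisation region: oriT and the mobB and mobC genes. These allow the plasmid to be transferred by conjugation when a helper conjugative system supplies the mating machinery. This is a practical delivery route for recipients that are hard to transform directly.

The payload is a GFP cassette annotated as GFPmut3, a rapidly maturing Aequorea victoria derivative. According to the catalogue entry it is driven by the PA1 promoter. The promoter itself is not annotated in the feature table, but a lac operator lies just upstream of the coding sequence, which suggests a lac-repressible promoter variant. No lacI gene is annotated on the plasmid. The rrnB T1 and T7Te terminators follow the reporter. The construct is suited to fluorescently labelling bacteria and to testing plasmid function and gene expression in non-model hosts such as bee gut symbionts.
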