Features (pLannotate 1.2.2; 13 found; start..end, strand, type, name):
    391..478     -  oriT           RSF1010 oriT: origin of transfer of the broad-host-range plasmid RSF1010 (Scholz et al., 1989)
    509..790     +  CDS            mobC: MOBC_ECOLX - Protein predicted: Swiss-Prot protein existence level 4. This protein is essential to promote the specific transfer of the plasmid in the presence of conjugative plasmids. From Escherichia coli.
    820..1214    +  rep_origin     RSF1010 oriV: replication origin of the broad-host-range plasmid RSF1010; requires the RSF1010 RepA/B/C proteins for replication (Scholz et al., 1989)
   1921..1945    +  protein_bind   lac operator: The lac repressor binds to the lac operator to inhibit transcription in E. coli. This inhibition can be relieved by adding lactose or isopropyl-β-D-thiogalactopyranoside (IPTG). lac repressor encoded by lacI
   1972..2685    +  CDS            GFPmut3: GFPmut3 is a basic (constitutively fluorescent) green fluorescent protein published in 1996, derived from Aequorea victoria. It is reported to be a very rapidly-maturing weak dimer.
   2961..3032    +  terminator     rrnB T1 terminator: transcription terminator T1 from the E. coli rrnB gene
   3048..3075    +  terminator     T7Te terminator: phage T7 early transcription terminator
   3121..3936    -  CDS            KanR: aminoglycoside phosphotransferase; aph(3')-Ia; confers resistance to kanamycin in bacteria or G418 (Geneticin®) in eukaryotes
   4111..4962    -  CDS            RSF1010 RepC (fragment): replication protein C of the broad-host-range plasmid RSF1010 (Scholz et al., 1989); repC
   4949..5788    -  CDS            RSF1010 RepA: replication protein A of the broad-host-range plasmid RSF1010 (Scholz et al., 1989); repA
   5780..5854    -  ncRNA          Plasmid R1162: Accession: RF00043 - R1162-like plasmid antisense RNA
   6299..7270    -  CDS            RSF1010 RepB: replication protein B of the broad-host-range plasmid RSF1010 (Scholz et al., 1989); repB
   7270..7680    -  CDS            mobB: MOBB2_ECOLX - Protein predicted: Swiss-Prot protein existence level 4. This protein is essential to promote the specific transfer of the plasmid in the presence of conjugative plasmids. From Escherichia coli.
>Addgene plasmid #110603 | pBTK519 | addgene full sequence | sequence record 258167 | Addgene NGS Result
GCTCGGCACCGGTCAGGTGCTGGGCGAACTCGGACGCCAGCGCCTTCTGCTGGTCGAGGGTCAGCTCGAC
CGGCAGGGCAAATTCGACCTCCTTGAACAGCCGCCCATTGGCGCGTTCATACAGGTCGGCAGCATCCCAG
TAGTCGGCGGGCCGCTCGACGAACTCCGGCATGTGCCCGGATTCGGCGTGCAAGACTTCATCCATGTCGC
GGGCATACTTGCCTTCGCGCTGGATGTAGTCGGCCTTGGCCCTGGCCGATTGGCCGCCCGACCTGCTGCC
GGTTTTCGCCGTAAGGTGATAAATCGCCATGCTGCCTCGCTGTTGCTTTTGCTTTTCGGCTCCATGCAAT
GGCCCTCGGAGAGCGCACCGCCCGAAGGGTGGCCGTTAGGCCAGTTTCTCGAAGAGAAACCGGTAAGTGC
GCCCTCCCCTACAAAGTAGGGTCGGGATTGCCGCCGCTGTGCCTCCATGATAGCCTACGAGACAGCACAT
TAACAATGGGGTGTCAAGATGGTTAAGGGGAGCAACAAGGCGGCGGATCGGCTGGCCAAGCTCGAAGAAC
AACGAGCGCGAATCAATGCCGAAATTCAGCGGGTGCGGGCAAGGGAACAGCAGCAAGAGCGCAAGAACGA
AACAAGGCGCAAGGTGCTGGTGGGGGCCATGATTTTGGCCAAGGTGAACAGCAGCGAGTGGCCGGAGGAT
CGGCTCATGGCGGCAATGGATGCGTACCTTGAACGCGACCACGACCGCGCCTTGTTCGGTCTGCCGCCAC
GCCAGAAGGATGAGCCGGGCTGAATGATCGACCGAGACAGGCCCTGCGGGGCTGCACACGCGCCCCCACC
CTTCGGGTAGGGGGAAAGGCCGCTAAAGCGGCTAAAAGCGCTCCAGCGTATTTCTGCGGGGTTTGGTGTG
GGGTTTAGCGGGCTTTGCCCGCCTTTCCCCCTGCCGCGCAGCGGTGGGGCGGTGTGTAGCCTAGCGCAGC
GAATAGACCAGCTATCCGGCCTCTGGCCGGGCATATTGGGCAAGGGCAGCAGCGCCCCACAAGGGCGCTG
ATAACCGCGCCTAGTGGATTATTCTTAGATAATCATGGATGGATTTTTCCAACACCCCGCCAGCCCCCGC
CCCTGCTGGGTTTGCAGGTTTGGGGGCGTGACAGTTATTGCAGGGGTTCGTGACAGTTATTGCAGGGGGG
CGTGACAGTTATTGCAGGGGTTCGTGACAGTTAGTACGGGAGTGACGGGCACTGGCTGGCAATGTCTAGC
AACGGCAGGCATTTCGGCTGAGGGTAAAAGAACTTTCCGCTAAGCGATAGACTGTATGTAAACACAGTAT
TGCAAGGACGCGGAACATGCCTCATGTGGCGGCCAGGACGGCCAGCCGGGATCGGGATACTGGTCGTTAC
CAGAGCCACCGACCCGAGCAAACCCTTCTCTATCAGATCGTTGACGAGTATTACCCGGCATTCGCTGCGC
TTATGGCAGAGCAGGGAAAGGAATTGCCGGGCTATGTGCAACGGGAATTTGAAGAATTTCTCCAATGCGG
GCGGCTGGAGCATGGCTTTCTACGGGTTCGCTGCGAGTCTTGCCACGCCGAGCACCTGGTCGCTTTCAGA
AATCAATCTAAAGTATATATGAGTAAACTTGGTCTGACAGGCCCCTGAATTCGCATCTAGATGGTAGAGC
CACAAACAGCCGGTACAAGCAACGATCTCCAGGACCATCTGAATCATGCGCGGATGACACGAACTCACGA
CGGCGATCACAGACATTAACCCACAGTACAGACACTGCGACAACGTGGCAATTCGTCGCAATACCGTCTC
ACTGAACTGGCCGATAATTGCAGACGAACGTTATCAAAAAGAGTATTGACTTAAAGTCTAACCTATAGGA
TACTTACAGCCATCGAGAGGGACACGGCGAGGAATTGTGAGCGGATAACAATTCCATACAGAAACAGAGG
AGATATTACATATGAGTAAAGGAGAAGAGCTTTTCACAGGAGTTGTCCCAATCCTCGTGGAATTAGACGG
TGATGTTAATGGGCACAAGTTCTCTGTCAGTGGAGAGGGTGAAGGCGACGCAACATATGGCAAGCTGACC
CTTAAATTTATTTGCACCACGGGTAAACTACCTGTTCCATGGCCAACACTGGTCACTACGTTCGGGTATG
GGGTTCAGTGCTTTGCGCGCTACCCAGATCACATGAAACAGCACGACTTTTTCAAGAGTGCAATGCCCGA
AGGCTATGTACAGGAGAGAACCATCTTTTTTAAGGATGACGGCAACTATAAGACACGCGCCGAAGTGAAG
TTCGAGGGTGATACCCTTGTTAATAGAATCGAGTTAAAGGGTATTGACTTTAAGGAAGATGGAAATATTT
TAGGCCACAAACTGGAATATAACTATAACTCCCATAATGTGTACATTATGGCCGACAAGCAAAAGAACGG
TATCAAGGTTAACTTCAAGATCAGACACAACATTGAGGATGGAAGCGTTCAACTAGCCGACCATTACCAA
CAAAACACCCCAATTGGCGATGGGCCTGTGCTGTTACCAGACAACCATTACCTGTCCACTCAATCTGCCC
TTTCGAAAGATCCCAACGAAAAGCGCGACCACATGGTCCTTCTTGAGTTTGTCACGGCTGCTGGGATTAC
ACACGGCATGGATGAACTATACAAATAAATCCGTAATCGTTAATCCGCAAATAACGTAAAAACCCGCTTC
GGCGGGTTTTTTTATGGGGGGAGTTTAGGGAAAGAGCATTTGTCAGCTGCCAATGAGACGACGGGGTCAT
CACGGCTCATCATGCGCCAAACAAATGTGTGCAATACACGCTCGGATGACTGCATGATGACCGCACTGAC
TGGGGACAGCAGATCCACCTAAGCCTGTGAGAGAAGCAGACACCCGACAGATCAAGGCAGTTAACTAGTG
CACTGCAGTACACCAGGCATCAAATAAAACGAAAGGCTCAGTCGAAAGACTGGGCCTTTCGTTTTATCTG
TTGTTTGTCGGTGAACGCTCTCTACTAGAGTCACACTGGCTCACCTTCGGGTGGGCCTTTCTGCGTTTAT
ACCGAGCGGCCGCGTGTTACAACCAATTAACCAATTCTGATTAGAAAAACTCATCGAGCATCAAATGAAA
CTGCAATTTATTCATATCAGGATTATCAATACCATATTTTTGAAAAAGCCGTTTCTGTAATGAAGGAGAA
AACTCACCGAGGCAGTTCCATAGGATGGCAAGATCCTGGTATCGGTCTGCGATTCCGACTCGTCCAACAT
CAATACAACCTATTAATTTCCCCTCGTCAAAAATAAGGTTATCAAGTGAGAAATCACCATGAGTGACGAC
TGAATCCGGTGAGAATGGCAAAAGCTTATGCATTTCTTTCCAGACTTGTTCAACAGGCCAGCCATTACGC
TCGTCATCAAAATCACTCGCATCAACCAAACCGTTATTCATTCGTGATTGCGCCTGAGCGAGGCGAAATA
CGCGATCGCTGTTAAAAGGACAATTACAAACAGGAATCGAATGCAACCGGCGCAGGAACACTGCCAGCGC
ATCAACAATATTTTCACCTGAATCAGGATATTCTTCTAATACCTGGAATGCTGTTTTCCCGGGGATCGCA
GTGGTGAGTAACCATGCATCATCAGGAGTACGGATAAAATGCTTGATGGTCGGAAGAGGCATAAATTCCG
TCAGCCAGTTTAGTCTGACCATCTCATCTGTAACATCATTGGCAACGCTACCTTTGCCATGTTTCAGAAA
CAACTCTGGCGCATCGGGCTTCCCATACAATCGATAGATTGTCGCACCTGATTGCCCGACATTATCGCGA
GCCCATTTATACCCATATAAATCAGCATCCATGTTGGAATTTAATCGCGGCCTGGAGCAAGACGTTTCCC
GTTGAATATGGCTCATAACACCCCTTGTATTACTGTTTATGTAAGCAGACAGTTTTATTGTTCATGATGA
TATATTTTTATCTTGTGCAATGTAACATCAGAGATTTTGAGACACAACGTGGCTTTGTTGAATAAATCGA
ACTTTTGCTGAGTTGAAGGATCAGTCATGACCAAAATCCCTTAACGTGAGTCAGCCTGCCGCCTTGGGCC
GGGTGATGTCGTACTTGCCCGCCGCGAACTCGGTTACCGTCCAGCCCAGCGCGACCAGCTCCGGCAACGC
CTCGCGCACCCGCTGGCGGCGCTTGCGCATGGTCGAACCACTGGCCTCTGACGGCCAGACATAGCCGCAC
AAGGTATCTATGGAAGCCTTGCCGGTTTTGCCGGGGTCGATCCAGCCACACAGCCGCTGGTGCAGCAGGC
GGGCGGTTTCGCTGTCCAGCGCCCGCACCTCGTCCATGCTGATGCGCACATGCTGGCCGCCACCCATGAC
GGCCTGCGCGATCAAGGGGTTCAGGGCCACGTACAGGCGCCCGTCCGCCTCGTCGCTGGCGTACTCCGAC
AGCAGCCGAAACCCCTGCCGCTTGCGGCCATTCTGGGCGATGATGGATACCTTCCAAAGGCGCTCGATGC
AGTCCTGTATGTGCTTGAGCGCCCCACCACTATCGACCTCTGCCCCGATTTCCTTTGCCAGCGCCCGATA
GCTACCTTTGACCACCATGGCATCAGCGGTGACGGCCTCCCACTTGGGTTCCAGGAACAGCCGGAGCTGC
CGTCCGCCTTCGGTCTTGGGTTCCGGGCCAAGCACTAGGCCATTAGGCCCAGCCATGGCCACCAGCCCTT
GCAGGATGCGCAGATCATCAGCGCCCAGCGGCTCCGGGCCGCTGAACTCGATCCGCTTGCCGTCGCCGTA
GTCATACGTCACGTCCAGCTTGCTGCGCTTGCGCTCGCCCCGCTTGAGGGCACGGAACAGGCCGGGGGCC
AGACAGTGCGCCGGGTCGTGCCGGACGTGGCTGAGGCTGTGCTTGTTCTTAGGCTTCACCACGGGGCACC
CCCTTGCTCTTGCGCTGCCTCTCCAGCACGGCGGGCTTGAGCACCCCGCCGTCATGCCGCCTGAACCACC
GATCAGCGAACGGTGCGCCATAGTTGGCCTTGCTCACACCGAAGCGGACGAAGAACCGGCGCTGGTCGTC
GTCCACACCCCATTCCTCGGCCTCGGCGCTGGTCATGCTCGACAGGTAGGACTGCCAGCGGATGTTATCG
ACCAGTACCGAGCTGCCCCGGCTGGCCTGCTGCTGGTCGCCTGCGCCCATCATGGCCGCGCCCTTGCTGG
CATGGTGCAGGAACACGATAGAGCACCCGGTATCGGCGGCGATGGCCTCCATGCGACCGATGACCTGGGC
CATGGGGCCGCTGGCGTTTTCTTCCTCGATGTGGAACCGGCGCAGCGTGTCCAGCACCATCAGGCGGCGG
CCCTCGGCGGCGCGCTTGAGGCCGTCGAACCACTCCGGGGCCATGATGTTGGGCAGGCTGCCGATCAGCG
GCTGGATCAGCAGGCCGTCAGCCACGGCTTGCCGTTCCTCGGCGCTGAGGTGCGCCCCAAGGGCGTGCAG
GCGGTGATGAATGGCGGTGGGCGGGTCTTCGGCGGGCAGGTAGATCACCGGGCCGGTGGGCAGTTCGCCC
ACCTCCAGCAGATCCGGCCCGCCTGCAATCTGTGCGGCCAGTTGCAGGGCCAGCATGGATTTACCGGCAC
CACCGGGCGACACCAGCGCCCCGACCGTACCGGCCACCATGTTGGGCAAAACGTAGTCCAGCGGTGGCGG
CGCTGCTGCGAACGCCTCCAGAATATTGATAGGCTTATGGGTAGCCATTGATTGCCTCCTTTGCAGGCAG
TTGGTGGTTAGGCGCTGGCGGGGTCACTACCCCCGCCCTGCGCCGCTCTGAGTTCTTCCAGGCACTCGCG
CAGCGCCTCGTATTCGTCGTCGGTCAGCCAGAACTTGCGCTGACGCATCCCTTTGGCCTTCATGCGCTCG
GCATATCGCGCTTGGCGTACAGCGTCAGGGCTGGCCAGCAGGTCGCCGGTCTGCTTGTCCTTTTGGTCTT
TCATATCAGTCACCGAGAAACTTGCCGGGGCCGAAAGGCTTGTCTTCGCGGAACAAGGACAAGGTGCAGC
CGTCAAGGTTAAGGCTGGCCATATCAGCGACTGAAAAGCGGCCAGCCTCGGCCTTGTTTGACGTATAACC
AAAGCCACCGGGCAACCAATAGCCCTTGTCACTTTTGATCAGGTAGACCGACCCTGAAGCGCTTTTTTCG
TATTCCATAAAACCCCCTTCTGTGCGTGAGTACTCATAGTATAACAGGCGTGAGTACCAACGCAAGCACT
ACATGCTGAAATCTGGCCCGCCCCTGTCCATGCCTCGCTGGCGGGGTGCCGGTGCCCGTGCCAGCTCGGC
CCGCGCAAGCTGGACGCTGGGCAGACCCATGACCTTGCTGACGGTGCGCTCGATGTAATCCGCTTCGTGG
CCGGGCTTGCGCTCTGCCAGCGCTGGGCTGGCCTCGGCCATGGCCTTGCCGATTTCCTCGGCACTGCGGC
CCCGGCTGGCCAGCTTCTGCGCGGCGATAAAGTCGCACTTGCTGAGGTCATCACCGAAGCGCTTGACCAG
CCCGGCCATCTCGCTGCGGTACTCGTCCAGCGCCGTGCGCCGGTGGCGGCTAAGCTGCCGCTCGGGCAGT
TCGAGGCTGGCCAGCCTGCGGGCCTTCTCCTGCTGCCGCTGGGCCTGCTCGATCTGCTGGCCAGCCTGCT
GCACCAGCGCCGGGCCAGCGGTGGCGGTCTTGCCCTTGGATTCACGCAGCAGCACCCACGGCTGATAACC
GGCGCGGGTGGTGTGCTTGTCCTTGCGGTTGGTGAAGCCCGCCAAGCGGCCATAGTGGCGGCTGTCGGCG
CTGGCCGGGTCGGCGTCGTACTCGCTGGCCAGCGTCCGGGCAATCTGCCCCCGAAGTTCACCGCCTGCGG
CGTCGGCCACCTTGACCCATGCCTGATAGTTCTTCGGGCTGGTTTCCACTACCAGGGCAGGCTCCCGGCC
CTCGGCTTTCATGTCATCCAGGTCAAACTCGCTGAGGTCGTCCACCAGCACCAGACCATGCCGCTCCTGC
TCGGCGGGCCTGATATACACGTCATTGCCCTGGGCATTCATCCGCTTGAGCCATGGCGTGTTCTGGAGCA
CTTCGGCGGCTGACCATTCCCGGTTCATCATCTGGCCGGTGGTGGCGTCCCTGACGCCGATATCGAAGCG
CTCACAGCCCATGGCCTTGAGCTGTCGGCCTATGGCCTGCAAAGTCCTGTCGTTCTTCATCGGGCCACCA
AGCGCAGCCAGATCGAGCCGTCCTCGGTTGTCAGTGGCGTCAGGTCGAGCAAGAGCAACGATGCGATCAG
CAGCACCACCGTAGGCATCATGGAAGCCAGCATCACGGTTAGCCATAGCTTCCAGTGCCACCCCCGCGAC
GCGCTCCGGGCGCTCTGCGCGGCGCTGCTCACCTCGGCGGCTACCTCCCGCAACTCTTTGGCCAGCTCCA
CCCATGCCGCCCCTGTCTGGCGCTGGGCTTTCAGCCACTCCGCCGCCTGCGCCTCGCTGGCCTGCTGGGT
CTGGCTCATGACCTGCCGGGCTTCGTCGGCCAGTGTCGCCATGCTCTGGGCCAGCGGTTCGATCTGCTCC
GCTAACTCGTTGATGCCTCTGGATTTCTTCACTCTGTCGATTGCGTTCATGGTCTATTGCCTCCCGGTAT
TCCTGTAAGTCGATGATCTGGGCGTTGGCGGTGTCGATGTTCAGGGCCACGTCTGCCCGGTCGGTGCGGA
TGCCCCGGCCTTCCATCTCCACCACGTTCGGCCCCAGGTGAACACCGGGCAGGCGCTCGATGCCCTGCGC
CTCAAGTGTTCTGTGGTCAATGCGGGCGTCGTGGCCAGCCCGCTCTAATGCCCGGTTGGCATGGTCGGCC
CATGCCTCGCGGGTCTGCTCAAGCCATGCCTTGGGCTTGAGCGCTTCGGTCTTCTGTGCCCCGCCCTTCT
CCGGGGTCTTGCCGTTGTACCGCTTGAACCACTGAGCGGCGGGCCGCTCGATGCCGTCATTGATCCGCTC
GGAGATCATCAGGTGGCAGTGCGGGTTCTCGCCGCCACCGGCATGGATGGCCAGCGTATACGGCAGGC
